Addgene plasmid #68568: pMpGWB114
Purpose: (Empty Backbone) Gateway binary vector designed for transgenic research with Marchantia polymorpha as well as other plants
Depositing lab: Takayuki Kohchi. Depositing organization: Kyoto University, Graduate School of Biostudies. Publication: Development of Gateway Binary Vector Series with Four Different Selection Markers for the Liverwort Marchantia polymorpha. Ishizaki K, Nishihama R, Ueda M, Inoue K, Ishida S, Nishimura Y, Shikanai T, Kohchi T. PLoS One. 2015 Sep 25;10(9):e0138876. doi: 10.1371/journal.pone.0138876. eCollection 2015. PONE-D-15-25288 PubMed 26406247.
Backbone
  Vector backbone: pMpGWB100
  Backbone manufacturer: Kohchi Lab., Kyoto University
  Backbone size (bp): 9502
  Modifications to backbone: CaMV 35S promoter and glucocorticoid receptor (GR) coding sequence are cloned upstream and downstream of the Gateway cassette, respectively.
  Vector type: Plant Expression
  Promoter: Cauliflower mosaic virus 35S promoter
  Selectable markers: Hygromycin
  Tag / fusion protein: Glucocorticoid receptor (GR) (C terminal on insert)
Growth in bacteria
  Bacterial resistance: Chloramphenicol and Spectinomycin, 25 & 50 μg/mL
  Growth temperature: 37°C
  Growth strain: DB3.1
  Copy number: High Copy
Gene/Insert
  Cloning method: Gateway Cloning
Resource information
  A portion of this plasmid was derived from a plasmid made by: The Gateway cassette was provided by Tsuyoshi Nakagawa at Shimane University, Japan.
Terms and licenses: Academic/Nonprofit Terms; Industry Terms: Not Available to Industry
How to cite: pMpGWB114 was a gift from Takayuki Kohchi (Addgene plasmid # 68568 ; http://n2t.net/addgene:68568 ; RRID:Addgene_68568)
