[The description below was written by a language model from this plasmid's Addgene catalogue record and pLannotate feature annotations shown in this document.]
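Description:
pMpGWB114 is an empty Gateway destination binary vector for Agrobacterium-mediated plant transformation, built on the pMpGWB100 backbone and designed mainly for the liverwort Marchantia polymorpha, though it is also usable in other plants. The sequence record is 12,937 nt; the 9,502 bp figure in the catalogue refers to the backbone. Outside the T-DNA, a high-copy ColE1/pUC-type origin with a bom site supports replication in E. coli. The pVS1 oriV, RepA and StaA functions provide replication and stable maintenance in Agrobacterium. An aadA gene gives bacterial selection on spectinomycin. The unrecombined Gateway cassette also carries a chloramphenicol resistance gene and the ccdB gyrase toxin, so the empty vector has to be propagated in a ccdB-tolerant strain such as DB3.1.

Between the nopaline-type right and left T-DNA borders lie two plant expression units. In the first, a CaMV 35S promoter drives the attR1–CmR–ccdB–attR2 cassette, which is followed by a fragment of the rat glucocorticoid receptor (Nr3c1) coding sequence and a NOS terminator. An LR reaction with an entry clone replaces the cassette with the gene of interest, which is then constitutively expressed as a fusion carrying GR at its C terminus. Loss of ccdB provides counter-selection for recombinants. GR fusions of this kind are generally used for steroid-inducible control of protein activity. A fused transcription factor, for example, is held inactive until a glucocorticoid such as dexamethasone is applied, although the record does not spell out this application. In the second unit, which is in the opposite orientation, an enhanced 35S promoter drives hygromycin phosphotransferase with a CaMV poly(A) signal for selecting transformed plants. Remnants of lacZα and pUC cloning-site sequences also remain within the T-DNA.
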