Features (pLannotate 1.2.2; 30 found; start..end, strand, type, name):
     54..78      -  misc_feature   RB T-DNA repeat: right border repeat from nopaline C58 T-DNA
    144..298     -  CDS            lacZα (fragment): LacZα fragment of β-galactosidase; lacZ fragment
    301..321     -  misc_feature   MCS (fragment): pUC18/19 multiple cloning site
    812..1153    +  promoter       CaMV 35S promoter: strong constitutive promoter from cauliflower mosaic virus
   1179..1303    +  protein_bind   attR1: mutant version of attR; recombination site for the Gateway® LR reaction LR Clonase™
   1340..1370    +  promoter       lac UV5 promoter: E. coli lac promoter with an "up" mutation
   1394..1423    +  promoter       cat promoter (fragment): promoter of the E. coli cat gene encoding chloramphenicol acetyltransferase
   1424..2083    +  CDS            CmR: chloramphenicol acetyltransferase; cat; confers resistance to chloramphenicol
   2262..2420    +  CDS            ccdA (fragment): CCDA_ECO57 - Also known as H, letA. Experimental evidence at protein level: Swiss-Prot protein existence level 1. Antitoxin component of a type II toxin-antitoxin (TA) system which inhibits the post-segregational killing (PSK) of plasmid-free cells, also referred to as a plasmid addiction system. Binds to and blocks the activity of CcdB; will also remove bound CcdB protein from the CcdB-GyrA complex by forming a CcdA-CcdB complex, a process termed rejuvenation. Functions as a transcriptional corepressor for the ccdAB operon, repression also requires CcdB (By similarity). From Escherichia coli
   2425..2730    +  CDS            ccdB: CcdB, a bacterial toxin that poisons DNA gyrase; ccdB; Plasmids containing the ccdB gene cannot be propagated in standard E. coli strains.
   2771..2895    -  protein_bind   attR2: mutant version of attR; recombination site for the Gateway® LR reaction LR Clonase™
   2906..3778    +  CDS            Nr3c1 (fragment): GCR_RAT - Also known as Grl. Experimental evidence at protein level: Swiss-Prot protein existence level 1. [Isoform A]: Has transcriptional activation and repression activity. Mediates glucocorticoid-induced apoptosis. Promotes accurate chromosome segregation during mitosis. May act as a tumor suppressor. May play a negative role in adipogenesis through the regulation of lipolytic and antilipogenic gene expression. From Rattus norvegicus (Rat).
   3797..4049    +  terminator     NOS terminator: nopaline synthase terminator and poly(A) signal
   4105..4127    -  protein_bind   lac operator (fragment): The lac repressor binds to the lac operator to inhibit transcription in E. coli. This inhibition can be relieved by adding lactose or isopropyl-β-D-thiogalactopyranoside (IPTG). lac repressor encoded by lacI
   4131..4161    -  promoter       lac promoter: promoter for the E. coli lac operon
   4176..4197    -  protein_bind   CAP binding site: CAP binding activates transcription in the presence of cAMP. E. coli catabolite activator protein
   4282..4456    -  polyA_signal   CaMV poly(A) signal: cauliflower mosaic virus polyadenylation signal
   4497..5522    -  CDS            HygR: hygromycin B phosphotransferase confers resistance to hygromycin
   5589..6264    -  promoter       CaMV 35S promoter (enhanced): cauliflower mosaic virus 35S promoter with a duplicated enhancer region
   6459..6483    -  misc_feature   LB T-DNA repeat: left border repeat from nopaline C58 T-DNA
   6742..6765    +  promoter       Pc promoter (fragment): intI1 (promoter lies within the coding sequence); class 1 integron promoter
   6941..6997    +  CDS            GmR (fragment): gentamycin acetyltransferase; aacC1; confers resistance to gentamycin
   7008..7795    +  CDS            SmR (fragment): aminoglycoside adenylyltransferase (Murphy, 1985); aadA; confers resistance to spectinomycin and streptomycin
   8041..8629    +  rep_origin     ori: high-copy-number ColE1/pMB1/pBR322/pUC origin of replication
   8815..8955    -  misc_feature   bom: basis of mobility region from pBR322
   9057..9096    -  CDS            rop (fragment): Rop protein, which maintains plasmids at low copy number; rop
   9299..9493    -  rep_origin     pVS1 oriV: origin of replication for the Pseudomonas plasmid pVS1 (Heeb et al., 2000)
   9559..10632   -  CDS            pVS1 RepA: replication protein from the Pseudomonas plasmid pVS1 (Heeb et al., 2000)
  11061..11690   -  CDS            pVS1 StaA: stability protein from the Pseudomonas plasmid pVS1 (Heeb et al., 2000)
  12250..12651   -  CDS            Y4CG_SINFN (fragment): Protein inferred from homology: Swiss-Prot protein existence level 3. From Sinorhizobium fredii (strain NBRC 101917 / NGR234).
>Addgene plasmid #68568 | pMpGWB114 | depositor full sequence | sequence record 121730 | pMpGWB114 sequence 12937 bps
TTTCACGCCCTTTTAAATATCCGATTATTCTAATAAACGCTCTTTTCTCTTAGGTTTACCCGCCAATATA
TCCTGTCAAACACTGATAGTTTAAACTGAAGGCGGGAAACGACAATCTGATCCAAGCTCAAGCTGCTCTA
GCATTCGCCATTCAGGCTGCGCAACTGTTGGGAAGGGCGATCGGTGCGGGCCTCTTCGCTATTACGCCAG
CTGGCGAAAGGGGGATGTGCTGCAAGGCGATTAAGTTGGGTAACGCCAGGGTTTTCCCAGTCACGACGTT
GTAAAACGACGGCCAGTGCCAAGCTTGCATGCCTGCAGGTCCCCAGATTAGCCTTTTCAATTTCAGAAAG
AATGCTAACCCACAGATGGTTAGAGAGGCTTACGCAGCAGGTCTCATCAAGACGATCTACCCGAGCAATA
ATCTCCAGGAAATCAAATACCTTCCCAAGAAGGTTAAAGATGCAGTCAAAAGATTCAGGACTAACTGCAT
CAAGAACACAGAGAAAGATATATTTCTCAAGATCAGAAGTACTATTCCAGTATGGACGATTCAAGGCTTG
CTTCACAAACCAAGGCAAGTAATAGAGATTGGAGTCTCTAAAAAGGTAGTTCCCACTGAATCAAAGGCCA
TGGAGTCAAAGATTCAAATAGAGGACCTAACAGAACTCGCCGTAAAGACTGGCGAACAGTTCATACAGAG
TCTCTTACGACTCAATGACAAGAAGAAAATCTTCGTCAACATGGTGGAGCACGACACACTTGTCTACTCC
AAAAATATCAAAGATACAGTCTCAGAAGACCAAAGGGCAATTGAGACTTTTCAACAAAGGGTAATATCCG
GAAACCTCCTCGGATTCCATTGCCCAGCTATCTGTCACTTTATTGTGAAGATAGTGGAAAAGGAAGGTGG
CTCCTACAAATGCCATCATTGCGATAAAGGAAAGGCCATCGTTGAAGATGCCTCTGCCGACAGTGGTCCC
AAAGATGGACCCCCACCCACGAGGAGCATCGTGGAAAAAGAAGACGTTCCAACCACGTCTTCAAAGCAAG
TGGATTGATGTGATATCTCCACTGACGTAAGGGATGACGCACAATCCCACTATCCTTCGCAAGACCCTTC
CTCTATATAAGGAAGTTCATTTCATTTGGAGAGAACACGGGGGACTCTAGAGTTATCAACAAGTTTGTAC
AAAAAAGCTGAACGAGAAACGTAAAATGATATAAATATCAATATATTAAATTAGATTTTGCATAAAAAAC
AGACTACATAATACTGTAAAACACAACATATCCAGTCACTATGGCGGCCCCTCGAGGGGCCGCATTAGGC
ACCCCAGGCTTTACACTTTATGCTTCCGGCTCGTATAATGTGTGGATTTTGAGTTAGGATCCGTCGAGAT
TTTCAGGAGCTAAGGAAGCTAAAATGGAGAAAAAAATCACTGGATATACCACCGTTGATATATCCCAATG
GCATCGTAAAGAACATTTTGAGGCATTTCAGTCAGTTGCTCAATGTACCTATAACCAGACCGTTCAGCTG
GATATTACGGCCTTTTTAAAGACCGTAAAGAAAAATAAGCACAAGTTTTATCCGGCCTTTATTCACATTC
TTGCCCGCCTGATGAATGCTCATCCGGAATTCCGTATGGCAATGAAAGACGGTGAGCTGGTGATATGGGA
TAGTGTTCACCCTTGTTACACCGTTTTCCATGAGCAAACTGAAACGTTTTCATCGCTCTGGAGTGAATAC
CACGACGATTTCCGGCAGTTTCTACACATATATTCGCAAGATGTGGCGTGTTACGGTGAAAACCTGGCCT
ATTTCCCTAAAGGGTTTATTGAGAATATGTTTTTCGTCTCAGCCAATCCCTGGGTGAGTTTCACCAGTTT
TGATTTAAACGTGGCCAATATGGACAACTTCTTCGCCCCCGTTTTCACCATGGGCAAATATTATACGCAA
GGCGACAAGGTGCTGATGCCGCTGGCGATTCAGGTTCATCATGCCGTTTGTGATGGCTTCCATGTCGGCA
GAATGCTTAATGAATTACAACAGTACTGCGATGAGTGGCAGGGCGGGGCGTAAAGATCTGGATCCGGCTT
ACTAAAAGCCAGATAACAGTATGCGTATTTGCGCGCTGATTTTTGCGGTATAAGAATATATACTGATATG
TATACCCGAAGTATGTCAAAAAGAGGTATGCTATGAAGCAGCGTATTACAGTGACAGTTGACAGCGACAG
CTATCAGTTGCTCAAGGCATATATGATGTCAATATCTCCGGTCTGGTAAGCACAACCATGCAGAATGAAG
CCCGTCGTCTGCGTGCCGAACGCTGGAAAGCGGAAAATCAGGAAGGGATGGCTGAGGTCGCCCGGTTTAT
TGAAATGAACGGCTCTTTTGCTGACGAGAACAGGGGCTGGTGAAATGCAGTTTAAGGTTTACACCTATAA
AAGAGAGAGCCGTTATCGTCTGTTTGTGGATGTACAGAGTGATATTATTGACACGCCCGGGCGACGGATG
GTGATCCCCCTGGCCAGTGCACGTCTGCTGTCAGATAAAGTCCCCCGTGAACTTTACCCGGTGGTGCATA
TCGGGGATGAAAGCTGGCGCATGATGACCACCGATATGGCCAGTGTGCCGGTCTCCGTTATCGGGGAAGA
AGTGGCTGATCTCAGCCACCGCGAAAATGACATCAAAAACGCCATTAACCTGATGTTCTGGGGAATATAA
ATGTCAGGCTCCCTTATACACAGCCAGTCTGCAGGTCGACCATAGTGACTGGATATGTTGTGTTTTACAG
TATTATGTAGTCTGTTTTTTATGCAAAATCTAATTTAATATATTGATATTTATATCATTTTACGTTTCTC
GTTCAGCTTTCTTGTACAAAGTGGTTGATAACAGCATGGCTAGTGAAGCTCGAAAAACAAAGAAAAAAAT
CAAAGGGATTCAGCAAGCCACTGCAGGAGTCTCACAAGACACTTCGGAAAATCCTAACAAAACAATAGTT
CCTGCAGCATTACCACAGCTCACCCCTACCTTGGTGTCACTGCTGGAGGTGATTGAACCCGAGGTGTTGT
ATGCAGGATATGATAGCTCTGTTCCAGATTCAGCATGGAGAATTATGACCACACTCAACATGTTAGGTGG
GCGTCAAGTGATTGCAGCAGTGAAATGGGCAAAGGCGATACCAGGCTTCAGAAACTTACACCTGGATGAC
CAAATGACCCTGCTACAGTACTCATGGATGTTTCTCATGGCATTTGCCCTGGGTTGGAGATCATACAGAC
AATCAAGTGGAAACCTGCTCTGCTTTGCTCCTGATCTGATTATTAATGAGCAGAGAATGTCTCTACCCTG
CATGTATGACCAATGTAAACACATGCTGTTTGTCTCCTCTGAATTACAAAGATTGCAGGTATCCTATGAA
GAGTATCTCTGTATGAAAACCTTACTGCTTCTCTCCTCAGTTCCTAAGGAAGGTCTGAAGAGCCAAGAGT
TATTTGATGAGATTCGAATGACTTATATCAAAGAGCTAGGAAAAGCCATCGTCAAAAGGGAAGGGAACTC
CAGTCAGAACTGGCAACGGTTTTACCAACTGACAAAACTTCTGGACTCCATGCATGAGGTGGTTGAGAAT
CTCCTTACCTACTGCTTCCAGACATTTTTGGATAAGACCATGAGTATTGAATTCCCAGAGATGTTAGCTG
AAATCATCACTAATCAGATACCAAAATATTCAAATGGAAATATCAAGAAGCTGCTGTTTCATCAAAAATA
GAGCTCGAATTTCCCCGATCGTTCAAACATTTGGCAATAAAGTTTCTTAAGATTGAATCCTGTTGCCGGT
CTTGCGATGATTATCATATAATTTCTGTTGAATTACGTTAAGCATGTAATAATTAACATGTAATGCATGA
CGTTATTTATGAGATGGGTTTTTATGATTAGAGTCCCGCAATTATACATTTAATACGCGATAGAAAACAA
AATATAGCGCGCAAACTAGGATAAATTATCGCGCGCGGTGTCATCTATGTTACTAGATCGGGAATTGGTT
CCGGAACCAATTCGTAATCATGGTCATAGCTGTTTCCTGTGTGAAATTGTTATCCGCTCACAATTCCACA
CAACATACGAGCCGGAAGCATAAAGTGTAAAGCCTGGGGTGCCTAATGAGTGAGCTAACTCACATTAGGC
TGAATTAGGCGCGCCTATTTCTGAATTCAACACATTGCGGACGTTTTTAATGTACTGAATTAACGCCGAA
TTAATTCGGGGGATCTGGATTTTAGTACTGGATTTTGGTTTTAGGAATTAGAAATTTTATTGATAGAAGT
ATTTTACAAATACAAATACATACTAAGGGTTTCTTATATGCTCAACACATGAGCGAAACCCTATAGGAAC
CCTAATTCCCTTATCTGGGAACTACTCACACATTATTATGGAGAAACTCGAGCTTGTCGATCGACAGATC
CCGGTCGGCATCTACTCTATTTCTTTGCCCTCGGACGAGTGCTGGGGCGTCGGTTTCCACTATCGGCGAG
TACTTCTACACAGCCATCGGTCCAGACGGCCGCGCTTCTGCGGGCGATTTGTGTACGCCCGACAGTCCCG
GCTCCGGATCGGACGATTGCGTCGCATCGACCCTGCGCCCAAGCTGCATCATCGAAATTGCCGTCAACCA
AGCTCTGATAGAGTTGGTCAAGACCAATGCGGAGCATATACGCCCGGAGTCGTGGCGATCCTGCAAGCTC
CGGATGCCTCCGCTCGAAGTAGCGCGTCTGCTGCTCCATACAAGCCAACCACGGCCTCCAGAAGAAGATG
TTGGCGACCTCGTATTGGGAATCCCCGAACATCGCCTCGCTCCAGTCAATGACCGCTGTTATGCGGCCAT
TGTCCGTCAGGACATTGTTGGAGCCGAAATCCGCGTGCACGAGGTGCCGGACTTCGGGGCAGTCCTCGGC
CCAAAGCATCAGCTCATCGAGAGCCTGCGCGACGGACGCACTGACGGTGTCGTCCATCACAGTTTGCCAG
TGATACACATGGGGATCAGCAATCGCGCATATGAAATCACGCCATGTAGTGTATTGACCGATTCCTTGCG
GTCCGAATGGGCCGAACCCGCTCGTCTGGCTAAGATCGGCCGCAGCGATCGCATCCATAGCCTCCGCGAC
CGGTTGTAGAACAGCGGGCAGTTCGGTTTCAGGCAGGTCTTGCAACGTGACACCCTGTGAACGGCGGGAG
ATGCAATAGGTCAGGCTCTCGCTAAACTCCCCAATGTCAAGCACTTCCGGAATCGGGAGCGCGGCCGATG
CAAAGTGCCGATAAACATAACGATCTTTGTAGAAACCATCGGCGCAGCTATTTACCCGCAGGACATATCC
ACGCCCTCCTACATCGAAGCTGAAAGCACGAGATTCTTCGCCCTCCGAGAGCTGCATCAGGTCGGAGACG
CTGTCGAACTTTTCGATCAGAAACTTCTCGACAGACGTCGCGGTGAGTTCAGGCTTTTTCATATCTCATT
GCCCCCCGGATCTGCGAAAGCTCGAGAGAGATAGATTTGTAGAGAGAGACTGGTGATTTCAGCGTGTCCT
CTCCAAATGAAATGAACTTCCTTATATAGAGGAAGGTCTTGCGAAGGATAGTGGGATTGTGCGTCATCCC
TTACGTCAGTGGAGATATCACATCAATCCACTTGCTTTGAAGACGTGGTTGGAACGTCTTCTTTTTCCAC
GATGCTCCTCGTGGGTGGGGGTCCATCTTTGGGACCACTGTCGGCAGAGGCATCTTGAACGATAGCCTTT
CCTTTATCGCAATGATGGCATTTGTAGGTGCCACCTTCCTTTTCTACTGTCCTTTTGATGAAGTGACAGA
TAGCTGGGCAATGGAATCCGAGGAGGTTTCCCGATATTACCCTTTGTTGAAAAGTCTCAATAGCCCTTTG
GTCTTCTGAGACTGTATCTTTGATATTCTTGGAGTAGACGAGAGTGTCGTGCTCCACCATGTTCACATCA
ATCCACTTGCTTTGAAGACGTGGTTGGAACGTCTTCTTTTTCCACGATGCTCCTCGTGGGTGGGGGTCCA
TCTTTGGGACCACTGTCGGCAGAGGCATCTTGAACGATAGCCTTTCCTTTATCGCAATGATGGCATTTGT
AGGTGCCACCTTCCTTTTCTACTGTCCTTTTGATGAAGTGACAGATAGCTGGGCAATGGAATCCGAGGAG
GTTTCCCGATATTACCCTTTGTTGAAAAGTCTCAATAGCCCTTTGGTCTTCTGAGACTGTATCTTTGATA
TTCTTGGAGTAGACGAGAGTGTCGTGCTCCACCATGTTGGCAAGCTGCTCTAGCCAATACGCAAACCGAA
TTCAGAAATAAATTCAGCCTAATTCGGCGTTAATTCAGTACATTAAAAACGTCCGCAATGTGTTATTAAG
TTGTCTAAGCGTCAATTTGTTTACACCACAATATATCCTGCCACCAGCCAGCCAACAGCTCCCCGACCGG
CAGCTCGGCACAAAATCACCACTCGATACAGGCAGCCCATCAGTCCGGGACGGCGTCAGCGGGAGAGCCG
TTGTAAGGCGGCAGACTTTGCTCATGTTACCGATGCTATTCGGAAGAACGGCAACTAAGCTGCCGGGTTT
GAAACACGGATGATCTCGCGGAGGGTAGCATGTTGATTGTAACGATGACAGAGCGTTGCTGCCTGTGATC
AATTCGGGCACGAACCCAGTGGACATAAGCCTGTTCGGTTCGTAAGCTGTAATGCAAGTAGCGTATGCGC
TCACGCAACTGGTCCAGAACCTTGACCGAACGCAGCGGTGGTAACGGCGCAGTGGCGGTTTTCATGGCTT
GTTATGACTGTTTTTTTGGGGTACAGTCTATGCCTCGGGCATCCAAGCAGCAAGCGCGTTACGCCGTGGG
TCGATGTTTGATGTTATGGAGCAGCAACGATGTTACGCAGCAGGGCAGTCGCCCTAAAACAAAGTTAAAC
ATCATGGGGGAAGCGGTGATCGCCGAAGTATCGACTCAACTATCAGAGGTAGTTGGCGTCATCGAGCGCC
ATCTCGAACCGACGTTGCTGGCCGTACATTTGTACGGCTCCGCAGTGGATGGCGGCCTGAAGCCACACAG
TGATATTGATTTGCTGGTTACGGTGACCGTAAGGCTTGATGAAACAACGCGGCGAGCTTTGATCAACGAC
CTTTTGGAAACTTCGGCTTCCCCTGGAGAGAGCGAGATTCTCCGCGCTGTAGAAGTCACCATTGTTGTGC
ACGACGACATCATTCCGTGGCGTTATCCAGCTAAGCGCGAACTGCAATTTGGAGAATGGCAGCGCAATGA
CATTCTTGCAGGTATCTTCGAGCCAGCCACGATCGACATTGATCTGGCTATCTTGCTGACAAAAGCAAGA
GAACATAGCGTTGCCTTGGTAGGTCCAGCGGCGGAGGAACTCTTTGATCCGGTTCCTGAACAGGATCTAT
TTGAGGCGCTAAATGAAACCTTAACGCTATGGAACTCGCCGCCCGACTGGGCTGGCGATGAGCGAAATGT
AGTGCTTACGTTGTCCCGCATTTGGTACAGCGCAGTAACCGGCAAAATCGCGCCGAAGGATGTCGCTGCC
GACTGGGCAATGGAGCGCCTGCCGGCCCAGTATCAGCCCGTCATACTTGAAGCTAGACAGGCTTATCTTG
GACAAGAAGAAGATCGCTTGGCCTCGCGCGCAGATCAGTTGGAAGAATTTGTCCACTACGTGAAAGGCGA
GATCACCAAGGTAGTCGGCAAATAATGTCTAGCTAGAAATTCGTTCAAGCCGACGCCGCTTCGCGGCGCG
GCTTAACTCAAGCGTTAGATGCACTAAGCACATAATTGCTCACAGCCAAACTATCAGGTCAAGTCTGCTT
TTATTATTTTTAAGCGTGCATAATAAGCCCTACACAAATTGGGAGATATATCATGCATGACCAAAATCCC
TTAACGTGAGTTTTCGTTCCACTGAGCGTCAGACCCCGTAGAAAAGATCAAAGGATCTTCTTGAGATCCT
TTTTTTCTGCGCGTAATCTGCTGCTTGCAAACAAAAAAACCACCGCTACCAGCGGTGGTTTGTTTGCCGG
ATCAAGAGCTACCAACTCTTTTTCCGAAGGTAACTGGCTTCAGCAGAGCGCAGATACCAAATACTGTCCT
TCTAGTGTAGCCGTAGTTAGGCCACCACTTCAAGAACTCTGTAGCACCGCCTACATACCTCGCTCTGCTA
ATCCTGTTACCAGTGGCTGCTGCCAGTGGCGATAAGTCGTGTCTTACCGGGTTGGACTCAAGACGATAGT
TACCGGATAAGGCGCAGCGGTCGGGCTGAACGGGGGGTTCGTGCACACAGCCCAGCTTGGAGCGAACGAC
CTACACCGAACTGAGATACCTACAGCGTGAGCTATGAGAAAGCGCCACGCTTCCCGAAGGGAGAAAGGCG
GACAGGTATCCGGTAAGCGGCAGGGTCGGAACAGGAGAGCGCACGAGGGAGCTTCCAGGGGGAAACGCCT
GGTATCTTTATAGTCCTGTCGGGTTTCGCCACCTCTGACTTGAGCGTCGATTTTTGTGATGCTCGTCAGG
GGGGCGGAGCCTATGGAAAAACGCCAGCAACGCGGCCTTTTTACGGTTCCTGGCCTTTTGCTGGCCTTTT
GCTCACATGTTCTTTCCTGCGTTATCCCCTGATTCTGTGGATAACCGTATTACCGCCTTTGAGTGAGCTG
ATACCGCTCGCCGCAGCCGAACGACCGAGCGCAGCGAGTCAGTGAGCGAGGAAGCGGAAGAGCGCCTGAT
GCGGTATTTTCTCCTTACGCATCTGTGCGGTATTTCACACCGCATATGGTGCACTCTCAGTACAATCTGC
TCTGATGCCGCATAGTTAAGCCAGTATACACTCCGCTATCGCTACGTGACTGGGTCATGGCTGCGCCCCG
ACACCCGCCAACACCCGCTGACGCGCCCTGACGGGCTTGTCTGCTCCCGGCATCCGCTTACAGACAAGCT
GTGACCGTCTCCGGGAGCTGCATGTGTCAGAGGTTTTCACCGTCATCACCGAAACGCGCGAGGCAGGGTG
CCTTGATGTGGGCGCCGGCGGTCGAGTGGCGACGGCGCGGCTTGTCCGCGCCCTGGTAGATTGCCTGGCC
GTAGGCCAGCCATTTTTGAGCGGCCAGCGGCCGCGATAGGCCGACGCGAAGCGGCGGGGCGTAGGGAGCG
CAGCGACCGAAGGGTAGGCGCTTTTTGCAGCTCTTCGGCTGTGCGCTGGCCAGACAGTTATGCACAGGCC
AGGCGGGTTTTAAGAGTTTTAATAAGTTTTAAAGAGTTTTAGGCGGAAAAATCGCCTTTTTTCTCTTTTA
TATCAGTCACTTACATGTGTGACCGGTTCCCAATGTACGGCTTTGGGTTCCCAATGTACGGGTTCCGGTT
CCCAATGTACGGCTTTGGGTTCCCAATGTACGTGCTATCCACAGGAAAGAGACCTTTTCGACCTTTTTCC
CCTGCTAGGGCAATTTGCCCTAGCATCTGCTCCGTACATTAGGAACCGGCGGATGCTTCGCCCTCGATCA
GGTTGCGGTAGCGCATGACTAGGATCGGGCCAGCCTGCCCCGCCTCCTCCTTCAAATCGTACTCCGGCAG
GTCATTTGACCCGATCAGCTTGCGCACGGTGAAACAGAACTTCTTGAACTCTCCGGCGCTGCCACTGCGT
TCGTAGATCGTCTTGAACAACCATCTGGCTTCTGCCTTGCCTGCGGCGCGGCGTGCCAGGCGGTAGAGAA
AACGGCCGATGCCGGGATCGATCAAAAAGTAATCGGGGTGAACCGTCAGCACGTCCGGGTTCTTGCCTTC
TGTGATCTCGCGGTACATCCAATCAGCTAGCTCGATCTCGATGTACTCCGGCCGCCCGGTTTCGCTCTTT
ACGATCTTGTAGCGGCTAATCAAGGCTTCACCCTCGGATACCGTCACCAGGCGGCCGTTCTTGGCCTTCT
TCGTACGCTGCATGGCAACGTGCGTGGTGTTTAACCGAATGCAGGTTTCTACCAGGTCGTCTTTCTGCTT
TCCGCCATCGGCTCGCCGGCAGAACTTGAGTACGTCCGCAACGTGTGGACGGAACACGCGGCCGGGCTTG
TCTCCCTTCCCTTCCCGGTATCGGTTCATGGATTCGGTTAGATGGGAAACCGCCATCAGTACCAGGTCGT
AATCCCACACACTGGCCATGCCGGCCGGCCCTGCGGAAACCTCTACGTGCCCGTCTGGAAGCTCGTAGCG
GATCACCTCGCCAGCTCGTCGGTCACGCTTCGACAGACGGAAAACGGCCACGTCCATGATGCTGCGACTA
TCGCGGGTGCCCACGTCATAGAGCATCGGAACGAAAAAATCTGGTTGCTCGTCGCCCTTGGGCGGCTTCC
TAATCGACGGCGCACCGGCTGCCGGCGGTTGCCGGGATTCTTTGCGGATTCGATCAGCGGCCGCTTGCCA
CGATTCACCGGGGCGTGCTTCTGCCTCGATGCGTTGCCGCTGGGCGGCCTGCGCGGCCTTCAACTTCTCC
ACCAGGTCATCACCCAGCGCCGCGCCGATTTGTACCGGGCCGGATGGTTTGCGACCGCTCACGCCGATTC
CTCGGGCTTGGGGGTTCCAGTGCCATTGCAGGGCCGGCAGACAACCCAGCCGCTTACGCCTGGCCAACCG
CCCGTTCCTCCACACATGGGGCATTCCACGGCGTCGGTGCCTGGTTGTTCTTGATTTTCCATGCCGCCTC
CTTTAGCCGCTAAAATTCATCTACTCATTTATTCATTTGCTCATTTACTCTGGTAGCTGCGCGATGTATT
CAGATAGCAGCTCGGTAATGGTCTTGCCTTGGCGTACCGCGTACATCTTCAGCTTGGTGTGATCCTCCGC
CGGCAACTGAAAGTTGACCCGCTTCATGGCTGGCGTGTCTGCCAGGCTGGCCAACGTTGCAGCCTTGCTG
CTGCGTGCGCTCGGACGGCCGGCACTTAGCGTGTTTGTGCTTTTGCTCATTTTCTCTTTACCTCATTAAC
TCAAATGAGTTTTGATTTAATTTCAGCGGCCAGCGCCTGGACCTCGCGGGCAGCGTCGCCCTCGGGTTCT
GATTCAAGAACGGTTGTGCCGGCGGCGGCAGTGCCTGGGTAGCTCACGCGCTGCGTGATACGGGACTCAA
GAATGGGCAGCTCGTACCCGGCCAGCGCCTCGGCAACCTCACCGCCGATGCGCGTGCCTTTGATCGCCCG
CGACACGACAAAGGCCGCTTGTAGCCTTCCATCCGTGACCTCAATGCGCTGCTTAACCAGCTCCACCAGG
TCGGCGGTGGCCCATATGTCGTAAGGGCTTGGCTGCACCGGAATCAGCACGAAGTCGGCTGCCTTGATCG
CGGACACAGCCAAGTCCGCCGCCTGGGGCGCTCCGTCGATCACTACGAAGTCGCGCCGGCCGATGGCCTT
CACGTCGCGGTCAATCGTCGGGCGGTCGATGCCGACAACGGTTAGCGGTTGATCTTCCCGCACGGCCGCC
CAATCGCGGGCACTGCCCTGGGGATCGGAATCGACTAACAGAACATCGGCCCCGGCGAGTTGCAGGGCGC
GGGCTAGATGGGTTGCGATGGTCGTCTTGCCTGACCCGCCTTTCTGGTTAAGTACAGCGATAACCTTCAT
GCGTTCCCCTTGCGTATTTGTTTATTTACTCATCGCATCATATACGCAGCGACCGCATGACGCAAGCTGT
TTTACTCAAATACACATCACCTTTTTAGACGGCGGCGCTCGGTTTCTTCAGCGGCCAAGCTGGCCGGCCA
GGCCGCCAGCTTGGCATCAGACAAACCGGCCAGGATTTCATGCAGCCGCACGGTTGAGACGTGCGCGGGC
GGCTCGAACACGTACCCGGCCGCGATCATCTCCGCCTCGATCTCTTCGGTAATGAAAAACGGTTCGTCCT
GGCCGTCCTGGTGCGGTTTCATGCTTGTTCCTCTTGGCGTTCATTCTCGGCGGCCGCCAGGGCGTCGGCC
TCGGTCAATGCGTCCTCACGGAAGGCACCGCGCCGCCTGGCCTCGGTGGGCGTCACTTCCTCGCTGCGCT
CAAGTGCGCGGTACAGGGTCGAGCGATGCACGCCAAGCAGTGCAGCCGCCTCTTTCACGGTGCGGCCTTC
CTGGTCGATCAGCTCGCGGGCGTGCGCGATCTGTGCCGGGGTGAGGGTAGGGCGGGGGCCAAACTTCACG
CCTCGGGCCTTGGCGGCCTCGCGCCCGCTCCGGGTGCGGTCGATGATTAGGGAACGCTCGAACTCGGCAA
TGCCGGCGAACACGGTCAACACCATGCGGCCGGCCGGCGTGGTGGTGTCGGCCCACGGCTCTGCCAGGCT
ACGCAGGCCCGCGCCGGCCTCCTGGATGCGCTCGGCAATGTCCAGTAGGTCGCGGGTGCTGCGGGCCAGG
CGGTCTAGCCTGGTCACTGTCACAACGTCGCCAGGGCGTAGGTGGTCAAGCATCCTGGCCAGCTCCGGGC
GGTCGCGCCTGGTGCCGGTGATCTTCTCGGAAAACAGCTTGGTGCAGCCGGCCGCGTGCAGTTCGGCCCG
TTGGTTGGTCAAGTCCTGGTCGTCGGTGCTGACGCGGGCATAGCCCAGCAGGCCAGCGGCGGCGCTCTTG
TTCATGGCGTAATGTCTCCGGTTCTAGTCGCAAGTATTCTACTTTATGCGACTAAAACACGCGACAAGAA
AACGCCAGGAAAAGGGCAGGGCGGCAGCCTGTCGCGTAACTTAGGACTTGTGCGACATGTCGTTTTCAGA
AGACGGCTGCACTGAACGTCAGAAGCCGACTGCACTATAGCAGCGGAGGGGTTGGATCAAAGTACTTTGA
TCCCGAGGGGAACCCTGTGGTTGGCATGCACATACAAATGGACGAACGGATAAACCT
