>Addgene plasmid #68568 | pMpGWB114 | addgene partial sequence | sequence record 152503 | CAT-R 5'-GCAACTGACTGAAATGCCTC-3'
TATCAACGGTGGTATATCCAGTGATTTTTTTCTCCATTTTAGCTTCCTTAGCTCCTGAAAATCTCGACGG
ATCCTAACTCAAAATCCACACATTATACGAGCCGGAAGCATAAAGTGTAAAGCCTGGGGTGCCTAATGCG
GCCCCTCGAGGGGCCGCCATAGTGACTGGATATGTTGTGTTTTACAGTATTATGTAGTCTGTTTTTTATG
CAAAATCTAATTTAATATATTGATATTTATATCATTTTACGTTTCTCGTTCAGCTTTTTTGTACAAACTT
GTTGATAACTCTAGAGTCCCCCGTGTTCTCTCCAAATGAAATGAACTTCCTTATATAGAGGAAGGGTCTT
GCGAAGGATAGTGGGATTGTGCGTCATCCCTTACGTCAGTGGAGATATCACATCAATCCACTTGCTTTGA
AGACGTGGTTGGAACGTCTTCTTTTTCCACGATGCTCCTCGTGGGTGGGGGTCCATCTTTGGGACCACTG
TCGGCAGAGGCATCTTCAACGATGGCCTTTCCTTTATCGCAATGATGGCATTTGTAGGAGCCACCTTCCT
TTTCCACTATCTTCACAATAAAGTGACAGATAGCTGGGCAATGGAATCCGAGGAGGTTTCCGGATATTAC
CCTTTGTTGAAAAGTCTCAATTGCCCTTTGGTCTTCTGAG
