>Addgene plasmid #68568 | pMpGWB114 | addgene partial sequence | sequence record 152504 | ccdB-Fwd 5'-GCATGATGACCACCGATATG-3'
TGGCTGATCTCAGCCACCGCGAAAATGACATCAAAAACGCCATTAACCTGATGTTCTGGGGAATATAAAT
GTCAGGCTCCCTTATACACAGCCAGTCTGCAGGTCGACCATAGTGACTGGATATGTTGTGTTTTACAGTA
TTATGTAGTCTGTTTTTTATGCAAAATCTAATTTAATATATTGATATTTATATCATTTTACGTTTCTCGT
TCAGCTTTCTTGTACAAAGTGGTTGATAACAGCATGGCTAGTGAAGCTCGAAAAACAAAGAAAAAAATCA
AAGGGATTCAGCAAGCCACTGCAGGAGTCTCACAAGACACTTCGGAAAATCCTAACAAAACAATAGTTCC
TGCAGCATTACCACAGCTCACCCCTACCTTGGTGTCACTGCTGGAGGTGATTGAACCCGAGGTGTTGTAT
GCAGGATATGATAGCTCTGTTCCAGATTCAGCATGGAGAATTATGACCACACTCAACATGTTAGGTGGGC
GTCAAGTGATTGCAGCAGTGAAATGGGCAAAGGCGATACCAGGCTTCAGAAACTTACACCTGGATGACCA
AATGACCCTGCTACAGTACTCATGGATGTTTCTCATGGCATTTGCCCTGGGTTGGAGATCATACAGACAA
TCAAGTGGAAACCTGCTCTGCTTTGCTCCTGATCTGATTATTAATGAGCAGAGAATGTCTCTACCCTGC
